Addgene plasmid #19483: pcDNA5/FRT/TO GFP HSPA1A
Depositing lab: Harm Kampinga. Depositing organization: University Medical Center Groningen. Publication: Computational analysis of the human HSPH/HSPA/DNAJ family and cloning of a human HSPH/HSPA/DNAJ expression library. Hageman J, Kampinga HH. Cell Stress Chaperones. 2009 Jan;14(1):1-21. doi: 10.1007/s12192-008-0060-2. Epub 2008 Aug 7. PubMed 18686016.
Backbone
  Vector backbone: pcDNA5/FRT/TO
  Backbone manufacturer: Invitrogen
  Backbone size w/o insert (bp): 5137
  Vector type: Mammalian Expression
  Selectable markers: Hygromycin
Growth in bacteria
  Bacterial resistance: Ampicillin, 100 μg/mL
  Growth temperature: 37°C
  Growth strain: DH5alpha
  Copy number: High Copy
Gene/Insert
  Gene/Insert name: HSPA1A (alt name: HSP70-1, HSP72, HSPA1)
  Species: H. sapiens (human)
  Insert size (bp): 2651
  Entrez Gene: HSPA1A (a.k.a. HEL-S-103, HSP70, HSP70-1, HSP70-1A, HSP70-2, HSP70.1, HSP70.2, HSP70I, HSP72, HSPA1)
  Tag / fusion protein: GFP (N terminal on insert)
  Cloning method: Restriction Enzyme; 5′ cloning site BamHI (not destroyed); 3′ cloning site NotI (not destroyed)
  Sequencing primers: 5′ LNCX; 3′ BGH-rev
Terms and licenses: Academic/Nonprofit Terms; Industry Terms: Not Available to Industry
Depositor comments: Part of the HSP110 gene family Disclaimer: For cloning the various HSP genes, the Stratagene reference RNA for cDNA synthesis was used and genes were amplified from this mixture that originates from 10 different cell lines from different somatic origin and ultimately coming from 10 different individuals. This strategy was used to maximize the chance for the presence of individual HSP transcripts. Users must be aware that this mixture thus represents 20 complete haploid genomes, meaning that for each individual gene there might be polymorphisms that could potentially have functional consequences. The library was sequence verified only for the presence of the correct gene.
How to cite: pcDNA5/FRT/TO GFP HSPA1A was a gift from Harm Kampinga (Addgene plasmid # 19483 ; http://n2t.net/addgene:19483 ; RRID:Addgene_19483)
