[The description below was written by a language model from this plasmid's Addgene catalogue record and pLannotate feature annotations shown in this document.]
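Description:
pcDNA5/FRT/TO GFP HSPA1A is a mammalian expression plasmid built on the Invitrogen pcDNA5/FRT/TO backbone. It carries human HSPA1A (also called HSP70-1 or HSP72) fused at its N terminus to EGFP. In the 7,734-nt depositor sequence, the EGFP coding region sits directly upstream of the HSPA1A coding region, which was inserted between BamHI and NotI sites. The fusion is driven by the CMV immediate-early enhancer and promoter and terminated by the bovine growth hormone polyadenylation signal. Short annotations just downstream of the CMV promoter, called as tet-operator-containing promoter fragments, correspond to the tet operator sites of the "TO" design. In cells that express the Tet repressor, transcription is held off until tetracycline or doxycycline is added. In cells lacking the repressor, the promoter behaves constitutively.

The backbone also contains an FRT site immediately ahead of a hygromycin resistance coding sequence with an SV40 polyadenylation signal. No functional promoter is annotated upstream of it. This arrangement is intended for FLP-mediated integration into a host line that already carries a genomic FRT site, so that hygromycin resistance is gained on correct single-copy insertion, giving isogenic, inducible stable lines. The plasmid can also be used for transient transfection. In E. coli it is maintained at high copy through a ColE1/pUC-type origin with ampicillin selection. The remaining small fragments (f1 ori, SV40 promoter, ble, lacI) appear to be backbone remnants.

The construct belongs to a human HSPH/HSPA/DNAJ chaperone expression library. The depositor cautions that inserts were amplified from pooled reference RNA from ten cell lines, may contain polymorphisms, and were verified only for gene identity.
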