Features (pLannotate 1.2.2; 22 found; start..end, strand, type, name):
     12..728     +  CDS            EGFP: EGFP is a basic (constitutively fluorescent) green fluorescent protein published in 1996, derived from Aequorea victoria. It is reported to be a rapidly-maturing weak dimer with moderate acid sensitivity.
    738..2660    +  CDS            HSPA1A: HS71A_HUMAN - Also known as HSP72 From Homo sapiens (Human).
   2714..2938    +  polyA_signal   bGH poly(A) signal: bovine growth hormone polyadenylation signal
   2942..2963    +  promoter       SV40 promoter (fragment): SV40 enhancer and early promoter
   2984..3217    +  rep_origin     f1 ori (fragment) (sequence partly withheld): f1 bacteriophage origin of replication; arrow indicates direction of (+) strand synthesis
   3222..3269    +  protein_bind   FRT: FLP-mediated recombination occurs in the 8-bp core sequence TCTAGAAA (Turan and Bode, 2011). FLP recombinase from the Saccharomyces cerevisiae 2μ plasmid
   3277..4299    +  CDS            HygR: aminoglycoside phosphotransferase from E. coli; aph(4)-Ia; confers resistance to hygromycin
   4309..4434    +  CDS            ble (fragment): BLE_KLEPN - Experimental evidence at protein level: Swiss-Prot protein existence level 1. Binding protein with a strong affinity to the bleomycin family of antibiotics. Binds to CL990; an antimitotic-antibiotic compound. From Klebsiella pneumoniae.
   4429..4550    +  polyA_signal   SV40 poly(A) signal: SV40 polyadenylation signal
   4623..4639    -  protein_bind   lac operator: The lac repressor binds to the lac operator to inhibit transcription in E. coli. This inhibition can be relieved by adding lactose or isopropyl-β-D-thiogalactopyranoside (IPTG). lac repressor encoded by lacI
   4647..4677    -  promoter       lac promoter: promoter for the E. coli lac operon
   4692..4713    -  protein_bind   CAP binding site: CAP binding activates transcription in the presence of cAMP. E. coli catabolite activator protein
   4726..4818    -  CDS            lacI (fragment): lac repressor; lacI; The lac repressor binds to the lac operator to inhibit transcription in E. coli. This inhibition can be relieved by adding lactose or isopropyl-β-D-thiogalactopyranoside (IPTG).
   5001..5589    -  rep_origin     ori: high-copy-number ColE1/pMB1/pBR322/pUC origin of replication
   5760..6620    -  CDS            AmpR: β-lactamase; bla; confers resistance to ampicillin, carbenicillin, and related antibiotics
   6621..6725    -  promoter       AmpR promoter: bla
   6784..6836    -  misc_feature   bom (fragment): basis of mobility region from pBR322
   6991..7370    +  enhancer       CMV enhancer: human cytomegalovirus immediate early enhancer
   7371..7574    +  promoter       CMV promoter: human cytomegalovirus (CMV) immediate early promoter
   7576..7595    +  promoter       PLtetO-1 promoter (fragment): modified phage lambda PL promoter with tet operator sites (Lutz and Bujard, 1997)
   7597..7616    +  promoter       PLtetO-1 promoter (fragment): modified phage lambda PL promoter with tet operator sites (Lutz and Bujard, 1997)
   7624..7657    +  promoter       TRE3GV promoter (fragment): 3rd-generation Tet-responsive promoter that can be activated by binding of Tet-On® 3G, optimized for retroviral and lentiviral vectors
>Addgene plasmid #19483 | pcDNA5/FRT/TO GFP HSPA1A | depositor full sequence | sequence record 9119 | Author sequence
AGCTTGCCACCATGGTGAGCAAGGGCGAGGAGCTGTTCACCGGGGTGGTGCCCATCCTGGTCGAGCTGGA
CGGCGACGTAAACGGCCACAAGTTCAGCGTGTCCGGCGAGGGCGAGGGCGATGCCACCTACGGCAAGCTG
ACCCTGAAGTTCATCTGCACCACCGGCAAGCTGCCCGTGCCCTGGCCCACCCTCGTGACCACCCTGACCT
ACGGCGTGCAGTGCTTCAGCCGCTACCCCGACCACATGAAGCAGCACGACTTCTTCAAGTCCGCCATGCC
CGAAGGCTACGTCCAGGAGCGCACCATCTTCTTCAAGGACGACGGCAACTACAAGACCCGCGCCGAGGTG
AAGTTCGAGGGCGACACCCTGGTGAACCGCATCGAGCTGAAGGGCATCGACTTCAAGGAGGACGGCAACA
TCCTGGGGCACAAGCTGGAGTACAACTACAACAGCCACAACGTCTATATCATGGCCGACAAGCAGAAGAA
CGGCATCAAGGTGAACTTCAAGATCCGCCACAACATCGAGGACGGCAGCGTGCAGCTCGCCGACCACTAC
CAGCAGAACACCCCCATCGGCGACGGCCCCGTGCTGCTGCCCGACAACCACTACCTGAGCACCCAGTCCG
CCCTGAGCAAAGACCCCAACGAGAAGCGCGATCACATGGTCCTGCTGGAGTTCGTGACCGCCGCCGGGAT
CACTCTCGGCATGGACGAGCTGTACAAGGGATCCACCATGGCCAAAGCCGCGGCGATCGGCATCGACCTG
GGCACCACCTACTCCTGCGTGGGGGTGTTCCAACACGGCAAGGTGGAGATCATCGCCAACGACCAGGGCA
ACCGCACCACCCCCAGCTACGTGGCCTTCACGGACACCGAGCGGCTCATCGGGGATGCGGCCAAGAACCA
GGTGGCGCTGAACCCGCAGAACACCGTGTTTGACGCGAAGCGGCTGATCGGCCGCAAGTTCGGCGACCCG
GTGGTGCAGTCGGACATGAAGCACTGGCCTTTCCAGGTGATCAACGACGGAGACAAGCCCAAGGTGCAGG
TGAGCTACAAGGGGGACACCAAGGCATTCTACCCCGAGGAGATCTCGTCCATGGTGCTGACCAAGATGAA
GGAGATCGCCGAGGCGTACCTGGGCTACCCGGTGACCAACGCGGTGATCACCGTGCCGGCCTACTTCAAC
GACTCGCAGCGCCAGGCCACCAAGGATGCGGGTGTGATCGCGGGGCTCAACGTGCTGCGGATCATCAACG
AGCCCACGGCCGCCGCCATCGCCTACGGCCTGGACAGAACGGGCAAGGGGGAGCGCAACGTGCTCATCTT
TGACCTGGGCGGGGGCACCTTCGACGTGTCCATCCTGACGATCGACGACGGCATCTTCGAGGTGAAGGCC
ACGGCCGGGGACACCCACCTGGGTGGGGAGGACTTTGACAACAGGCTGGTGAACCACTTCGTGGAGGAGT
TCAAGAGAAAACACAAGAAGGACATCAGCCAGAACAAGCGAGCCGTGAGGCGGCTGCGCACCGCCTGCGA
GAGGGCCAAGAGGACCCTGTCGTCCAGCACCCAGGCCAGCCTGGAGATCGACTCCCTGTTTGAGGGCATC
GACTTCTACACGTCCATCACCAGGGCGAGGTTCGAGGAGCTGTGCTCCGACCTGTTCCGAAGCACCCTGG
AGCCCGTGGAGAAGGCTCTGCGCGACGCCAAGCTGGACAAGGCCCAGATTCACGACCTGGTCCTGGTCGG
GGGCTCCACCCGCATCCCCAAGGTGCAGAAGCTGCTGCAGGACTTCTTCAACGGGCGCGACCTGAACAAG
AGCATCAACCCCGACGAGGCTGTGGCCTACGGGGCGGCGGTGCAGGCGGCCATCCTGATGGGGGACAAGT
CCGAGAACGTGCAGGACCTGCTGCTGCTGGACGTGGCTCCCCTGTCGCTGGGGCTGGAGACGGCCGGAGG
CGTGATGACTGCCCTGATCAAGCGCAACTCCACCATCCCCACCAAGCAGACGCAGATCTTCACCACCTAC
TCCGACAACCAACCCGGGGTGCTGATCCAGGTGTACGAGGGCGAGAGGGCCATGACGAAAGACAACAATC
TGTTGGGGCGCTTCGAGCTGAGCGGCATCCCTCCGGCCCCCAGGGGCGTGCCCCAGATCGAGGTGACCTT
CGACATCGATGCCAACGGCATCCTGAACGTCACGGCCACGGACAAGAGCACCGGCAAGGCCAACAAGATC
ACCATCACCAACGACAAGGGCCGCCTGAGCAAGGAGGAGATCGAGCGCATGGTGCAGGAGGCGGAGAAGT
ACAAAGCGGAGGACGAGGTGCAGCGCGAGAGGGTGTCAGCCAAGAACGCCCTGGAGTCCTACGCCTTCAA
CATGAAGAGCGCCGTGGAGGATGAGGGGCTCAAGGGCAAGATCAGCGAGGCCGACAAGAAGAAGGTGCTG
GACAAGTGTCAAGAGGTCATCTCGTGGCTGGACGCCAACACCTTGGCCGAGAAGGACGAGTTTGAGCACA
AGAGGAAGGAGCTGGAGCAGGTGTGTAACCCCATCATCAGCGGACTGTACCAGGGTGCCGGTGGTCCCGG
GCCTGGGGGCTTCGGGGCTCAGGGTCCCAAGGGAGGGTCTGGGTCAGGCCCCACCATTGAGGAGGTAGAT
TAGGCGGCCGCTCGAGTCTAGAGGGCCCGTTTAAACCCGCTGATCAGCCTCGACTGTGCCTTCTAGTTGC
CAGCCATCTGTTGTTTGCCCCTCCCCCGTGCCTTCCTTGACCCTGGAAGGTGCCACTCCCACTGTCCTTT
CCTAATAAAATGAGGAAATTGCATCGCATTGTCTGAGTAGGTGTCATTCTATTCTGGGGGGTGGGGTGGG
GCAGGACAGCAAGGGGGAGGATTGGGAAGACAATAGCAGGCATGCTGGGGATGCGGTGGGCTCTATGGCT
TCTGAGGCGGAAAGAACCAGCTGGGGCTCTAGGGGGTATCCCC
[124 nt withheld, positions 2984-3107]
C
[91 nt withheld, positions 3109-3199]
AGGGTGATGGTTCACGTACCTAGAAGTTCCTATTCCGAAGTTCCTATTCTCTAGAAAGTATAGGAACTTC
CTTGGCCAAAAAGCCTGAACTCACCGCGACGTCTGTCGAGAAGTTTCTGATCGAAAAGTTCGACAGCGTC
TCCGACCTGATGCAGCTCTCGGAGGGCGAAGAATCTCGTGCTTTCAGCTTCGATGTAGGAGGGCGTGGAT
ATGTCCTGCGGGTAAATAGCTGCGCCGATGGTTTCTACAAAGATCGTTATGTTTATCGGCACTTTGCATC
GGCCGCGCTCCCGATTCCGGAAGTGCTTGACATTGGGGAATTCAGCGAGAGCCTGACCTATTGCATCTCC
CGCCGTGCACAGGGTGTCACGTTGCAAGACCTGCCTGAAACCGAACTGCCCGCTGTTCTGCAGCCGGTCG
CGGAGGCCATGGATGCGATCGCTGCGGCCGATCTTAGCCAGACGAGCGGGTTCGGCCCATTCGGACCGCA
AGGAATCGGTCAATACACTACATGGCGTGATTTCATATGCGCGATTGCTGATCCCCATGTGTATCACTGG
CAAACTGTGATGGACGACACCGTCAGTGCGTCCGTCGCGCAGGCTCTCGATGAGCTGATGCTTTGGGCCG
AGGACTGCCCCGAAGTCCGGCACCTCGTGCACGCGGATTTCGGCTCCAACAATGTCCTGACGGACAATGG
CCGCATAACAGCGGTCATTGACTGGAGCGAGGCGATGTTCGGGGATTCCCAATACGAGGTCGCCAACATC
TTCTTCTGGAGGCCGTGGTTGGCTTGTATGGAGCAGCAGACGCGCTACTTCGAGCGGAGGCATCCGGAGC
TTGCAGGATCGCCGCGGCTCCGGGCGTATATGCTCCGCATTGGTCTTGACCAACTCTATCAGAGCTTGGT
TGACGGCAATTTCGATGATGCAGCTTGGGCGCAGGGTCGATGCGACGCAATCGTCCGATCCGGAGCCGGG
ACTGTCGGGCGTACACAAATCGCCCGCAGAAGCGCGGCCGTCTGGACCGATGGCTGTGTAGAAGTACTCG
CCGATAGTGGAAACCGACGCCCCAGCACTCGTCCGAGGGCAAAGGAATAGCACGTACTACGAGATTTCGA
TTCCACCGCCGCCTTCTATGAAAGGTTGGGCTTCGGAATCGTTTTCCGGGACGCCGGCTGGATGATCCTC
CAGCGCGGGGATCTCATGCTGGAGTTCTTCGCCCACCCCAACTTGTTTATTGCAGCTTATAATGGTTACA
AATAAAGCAATAGCATCACAAATTTCACAAATAAAGCATTTTTTTCACTGCATTCTAGTTGTGGTTTGTC
CAAACTCATCAATGTATCTTATCATGTCTGTATACCGTCGACCTCTAGCTAGAGCTTGGCGTAATCATGG
TCATAGCTGTTTCCTGTGTGAAATTGTTATCCGCTCACAATTCCACACAACATACGAGCCGGAAGCATAA
AGTGTAAAGCCTGGGGTGCCTAATGAGTGAGCTAACTCACATTAATTGCGTTGCGCTCACTGCCCGCTTT
CCAGTCGGGAAACCTGTCGTGCCAGCTGCATTAATGAATCGGCCAACGCGCGGGGAGAGGCGGTTTGCGT
ATTGGGCGCTCTTCCGCTTCCTCGCTCACTGACTCGCTGCGCTCGGTCGTTCGGCTGCGGCGAGCGGTAT
CAGCTCACTCAAAGGCGGTAATACGGTTATCCACAGAATCAGGGGATAACGCAGGAAAGAACATGTGAGC
AAAAGGCCAGCAAAAGGCCAGGAACCGTAAAAAGGCCGCGTTGCTGGCGTTTTTCCATAGGCTCCGCCCC
CCTGACGAGCATCACAAAAATCGACGCTCAAGTCAGAGGTGGCGAAACCCGACAGGACTATAAAGATACC
AGGCGTTTCCCCCTGGAAGCTCCCTCGTGCGCTCTCCTGTTCCGACCCTGCCGCTTACCGGATACCTGTC
CGCCTTTCTCCCTTCGGGAAGCGTGGCGCTTTCTCATAGCTCACGCTGTAGGTATCTCAGTTCGGTGTAG
GTCGTTCGCTCCAAGCTGGGCTGTGTGCACGAACCCCCCGTTCAGCCCGACCGCTGCGCCTTATCCGGTA
ACTATCGTCTTGAGTCCAACCCGGTAAGACACGACTTATCGCCACTGGCAGCAGCCACTGGTAACAGGAT
TAGCAGAGCGAGGTATGTAGGCGGTGCTACAGAGTTCTTGAAGTGGTGGCCTAACTACGGCTACACTAGA
AGAACAGTATTTGGTATCTGCGCTCTGCTGAAGCCAGTTACCTTCGGAAAAAGAGTTGGTAGCTCTTGAT
CCGGCAAACAAACCACCGCTGGTAGCGGTGGTTTTTTTGTTTGCAAGCAGCAGATTACGCGCAGAAAAAA
AGGATCTCAAGAAGATCCTTTGATCTTTTCTACGGGGTCTGACGCTCAGTGGAACGAAAACTCACGTTAA
GGGATTTTGGTCATGAGATTATCAAAAAGGATCTTCACCTAGATCCTTTTAAATTAAAAATGAAGTTTTA
AATCAATCTAAAGTATATATGAGTAAACTTGGTCTGACAGTTACCAATGCTTAATCAGTGAGGCACCTAT
CTCAGCGATCTGTCTATTTCGTTCATCCATAGTTGCCTGACTCCCCGTCGTGTAGATAACTACGATACGG
GAGGGCTTACCATCTGGCCCCAGTGCTGCAATGATACCGCGAGACCCACGCTCACCGGCTCCAGATTTAT
CAGCAATAAACCAGCCAGCCGGAAGGGCCGAGCGCAGAAGTGGTCCTGCAACTTTATCCGCCTCCATCCA
GTCTATTAATTGTTGCCGGGAAGCTAGAGTAAGTAGTTCGCCAGTTAATAGTTTGCGCAACGTTGTTGCC
ATTGCTACAGGCATCGTGGTGTCACGCTCGTCGTTTGGTATGGCTTCATTCAGCTCCGGTTCCCAACGAT
CAAGGCGAGTTACATGATCCCCCATGTTGTGCAAAAAAGCGGTTAGCTCCTTCGGTCCTCCGATCGTTGT
CAGAAGTAAGTTGGCCGCAGTGTTATCACTCATGGTTATGGCAGCACTGCATAATTCTCTTACTGTCATG
CCATCCGTAAGATGCTTTTCTGTGACTGGTGAGTACTCAACCAAGTCATTCTGAGAATAGTGTATGCGGC
GACCGAGTTGCTCTTGCCCGGCGTCAATACGGGATAATACCGCGCCACATAGCAGAACTTTAAAAGTGCT
CATCATTGGAAAACGTTCTTCGGGGCGAAAACTCTCAAGGATCTTACCGCTGTTGAGATCCAGTTCGATG
TAACCCACTCGTGCACCCAACTGATCTTCAGCATCTTTTACTTTCACCAGCGTTTCTGGGTGAGCAAAAA
CAGGAAGGCAAAATGCCGCAAAAAAGGGAATAAGGGCGACACGGAAATGTTGAATACTCATACTCTTCCT
TTTTCAATATTATTGAAGCATTTATCAGGGTTATTGTCTCATGAGCGGATACATATTTGAATGTATTTAG
AAAAATAAACAAATAGGGGTTCCGCGCACATTTCCCCGAAAAGTGCCACCTGACGTCGACGGATCGGGAG
ATCTCCCGATCCCCTATGGTGCACTCTCAGTACAATCTGCTCTGATGCCGCATAGTTAAGCCAGTATCTG
CTCCCTGCTTGTGTGTTGGAGGTCGCTGAGTAGTGCGCGAGCAAAATTTAAGCTACAACAAGGCAAGGCT
TGACCGACAATTGCATGAAGAATCTGCTTAGGGTTAGGCGTTTTGCGCTGCTTCGCGATGTACGGGCCAG
ATATACGCGTTGACATTGATTATTGACTAGTTATTAATAGTAATCAATTACGGGGTCATTAGTTCATAGC
CCATATATGGAGTTCCGCGTTACATAACTTACGGTAAATGGCCCGCCTGGCTGACCGCCCAACGACCCCC
GCCCATTGACGTCAATAATGACGTATGTTCCCATAGTAACGCCAATAGGGACTTTCCATTGACGTCAATG
GGTGGAGTATTTACGGTAAACTGCCCACTTGGCAGTACATCAAGTGTATCATATGCCAAGTACGCCCCCT
ATTGACGTCAATGACGGTAAATGGCCCGCCTGGCATTATGCCCAGTACATGACCTTATGGGACTTTCCTA
CTTGGCAGTACATCTACGTATTAGTCATCGCTATTACCATGGTGATGCGGTTTTGGCAGTACATCAATGG
GCGTGGATAGCGGTTTGACTCACGGGGATTTCCAAGTCTCCACCCCATTGACGTCAATGGGAGTTTGTTT
TGGCACCAAAATCAACGGGACTTTCCAAAATGTCGTAACAACTCCGCCCCATTGACGCAAATGGGCGGTA
GGCGTGTACGGTGGGAGGTCTATATAAGCAGAGCTCTCCCTATCAGTGATAGAGATCTCCCTATCAGTGA
TAGAGATCGTCGACGAGCTCGTTTAGTGAACCGTCAGATCGCCTGGAGACGCCATCCACGCTGTTTTGAC
CTCCATAGAAGACACCGGGACCGATCCAGCCTCCGGACTCTAGCGTTTAAACTTA
