>Addgene plasmid #19483 | pcDNA5/FRT/TO GFP HSPA1A | addgene partial sequence | sequence record 25260 | 19483 with EGFP-C
CGAGCTGTACAAGGGATCCACCATGGCCAAAGCCGCGGCGATCGGCATCGACCTGGGCACCACCTACTCC
TGCGTGGGGGTGTTCCAACACGGCAAGGTGGAGATCATCGCCAACGACCAGGGCAACCGCACCACCCCCA
GCTACGTGGCCTTCACGGACACCGAGCGGCTCATCGGGGATGCGGCCAAGAACCAGGTGGCGCTGAACCC
GCAGAACACCGTGTTTGACGCGAAGCGGCTGATCGGCCGCAAGTTCGGCGACCCGGTGGTGCAGTCGGAC
ATGAAGCACTGGCCTTTCCAGGTGATCAACGACGGAGACAAGCCCAAGGTGCAGGTGAGCTACAAGGGGG
AGACCAAGGCATTCTACCCCGAGGAGATCTCGTCCATGGTGCTGACCAAGATGAAGGAGATCGCCGAGGC
GTACCTGGGCTACCCGGTGACCAACGCGGTGATCACCGTGCCGGCCTACTTCAACGACTCGCAGCGCCAG
GCCACCAAGGATGCGGGTGTGATCGCGGGGCTCAACGTGCTGCGGATCATCAACGAGCCCACGGCCGCCG
CCATCGCCTACGGCCTGGACAGAACGGGCAAGGGGGAGCGCAACGTGCTCATCTTTGACCTGGGCGGGGG
CACCTTCGACGTGTCCATCCTGACGATCGACGACNGCATCTTCNNNNNNNAANGNCACGGCCGGGGACAC
CCACCTGGGTGGGGA
